>Addgene plasmid #229169 | lvl0-5-CaseR | addgene full sequence | sequence record 459769 | Addgene NGS Result
TTGAGATCCTTTTTTTCTGCGCGTAATCTGCTGCTTGCAAACAAAAAAACCACCGCTACCAGCGGTGGTT
TGTTTGCCGGATCAAGAGCTACCAACTCTTTTTCCGAAGGTAACTGGCTTCAGCAGAGCGCAGATACCAA
ATACTGTTCTTCTAGTGTAGCCGTAGTTAGGCCACCACTTCAAGAACTCTGTAGCACCGCCTACATACCT
CGCTCTGCTAATCCTGTTACCAGTGGCTGCTGCCAGTGGCGATAAGTCGTGTCTTACCGGGTTGGACTCA
AGACGATAGTTACCGGATAAGGCGCAGCGGTCGGGCTGAACGGGGGGTTCGTGCACACAGCCCAGCTTGG
AGCGAACGACCTACACCGAACTGAGATACCTACAGCGTGAGCTATGAGAAAGCGCCACGCTTCCCGAAGG
GAGAAAGGCGGACAGGTATCCGGTAAGCGGCAGGGTCGGAACAGGAGAGCGCACGAGGGAGCTTCCAGGG
GGAAACGCCTGGTATCTTTATAGTCCTGTCGGGTTTCGCCACCTCTGACTTGAGCGTCGATTTTTGTGAT
GCTCGTCAGGGGGGCGGAGCCTATGGAAAAACGCCAGCAACGCGGCCTTTTTACGGTTCCTGGCCTTTTG
CTGGCCTTTTGCTCACATGTTCTTTCCTGCGTTATCCCCTGATTCTGTGGATAACCGTATTACCGCCTTT
GAGTGAGCTGATACCGCTCGCCGCAGCCGAACGACCGAGCGCAGCGAGTCAGTGAGCGAGGAAGCGGAAG
AGCGCCCAATACGCAAACCGCCTCTCCCCGCGCGTTGGCCGATTCATTAATCACTCTGTGGTCTCACAGA
GAGTTCCCCGCGCCAGCGGGGATAAACCGGGATCCACCAGGTTGAGACCACGAAGTGGCTCTTCAGTGGA
CGAAAGGGCCTCGTGATACGCCTATTTTTATAGGTTAATGTCATGATAATAATGGTTTCTTAGACGTCAG
GTGGCACTTTTCGGGGAAATGTGCGCGGAACCCCTATTTGTTTATTTTTCTAAATACATTCAAATATGTA
TCCGCTCATGAGACAATAACCCTGATAAATGCTTCAATAATATTGAAAAAGGAAGAGTATGCGCTCACGC
AACTGGTCCAGAACCTTGACCGAACGCAGCGGTGGTAACGGCGCAGTGGCGGTTTTCATGGCTTGTTATG
ACTGTTTTTTTTTGGGGTACAGTCTATGCCTCGGGCATCCAAGCAGCAAGCGCGTTACGCCGTGGGTCGA
TGTTTGATGTTATGGAGCAGCAACGATGTTACGCAGCAGGGCAGTCGCCCTAAAACAAAGTTAAACATCA
TGAGGGAAGCGGTGATCGCCGAAGTATCGACTCAACTATCAGAGGTAGTTGGCGTCATCGAGCGCCATCT
CGAACCGACGTTGCTGGCCGTACATTTGTACGGCTCCGCAGTGGATGGCGGCCTGAAGCCACACAGCGAT
ATTGATTTGCTGGTTACGGTGACCGTAAGGCTTGATGAAACAACGCGGCGAGCTTTGATCAACGACCTTT
TGGAAACTTCGGCTTCCCCTGGAGAGAGCGAGATTCTCCGCGCTGTAGAAGTCACCATTGTTGTGCACGA
CGACATCATTCCGTGGCGTTATCCAGCTAAGCGCGAACTGCAATTTGGAGAATGGCAGCGCAATGACATT
CTTGCAGGTATCTTCGAGCCAGCCACGATCGACATTGATCTGGCTATCTTGCTGACAAAAGCAAGAGAAC
ATAGCGTTGCCTTGGTAGGTCCAGCGGCGGAGGAACTCTTTGATCCGGTTCCTGAACAGGATCTATTTGA
GGCGCTAAATGAAACCTTAACGCTATGGAACTCGCCGCCCGACTGGGCTGGCGATGAGCGAAATGTAGTG
CTTACGTTGTCCCGCATTTGGTACAGCGCAGTAACCGGCAAAATCGCGCCGAAGGATGTCGCTGCCGACT
GGGCAATGGAGCGCCTGCCGGCCCAGTATCAGCCCGTCATACTTGAAGCTAGACAGGCTTATCTTGGACA
AGAAGAAGATCGCTTGGCCTCGCGCGCAGATCAGTTGGAAGAATTTGTCCATTACGTAAAAGGCGAGATC
ACCAAGGTAGTCGGCAAATAACTGTCAGACCAAGTTTACTCATATATACTTTAGATTGATTTAAAACTTC
ATTTTTAATTTAAAAGGATCTAGGTGAAGATCCTTTTTGATAATCTCATGACCAAAATCCCTTAACGTGA
GTTTTCGTTCCACTGAGCGTCAGACCCCGTAGAAAAGATCAAAGGATCTTC
Features (pLannotate 1.2.2; 6 found; start..end, strand, type, name):
      1..589     +  rep_origin     ori: high-copy-number ColE1/pMB1/pBR322/pUC origin of replication
    772..821     +  CDS            lacI (fragment): lac repressor; lacI; The lac repressor binds to the lac operator to inhibit transcription in E. coli. This inhibition can be relieved by adding lactose or isopropyl-β-D-thiogalactopyranoside (IPTG).
   1004..1108    +  promoter       AmpR promoter: bla
   1099..1179    -  CDS            int (fragment): INT2_ECOLX - Protein inferred from homology: Swiss-Prot protein existence level 3. Putative integrase believed to be involved in the insertion of antibiotic resistance genes into plasmids and transposons. From Escherichia coli.
   1267..1323    +  CDS            GmR (fragment): gentamycin acetyltransferase; aacC1; confers resistance to gentamycin
   1330..2118    +  CDS            aadA: S3AD_ECOLX - Experimental evidence at protein level: Swiss-Prot protein existence level 1. Mediates bacterial resistance to the antibiotics streptomycin and spectinomycin. From Escherichia coli.
