[The description below was written by a language model from this plasmid's Addgene catalogue record and pLannotate feature annotations shown in this document.]
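Description:
lvl0-5-CaseR is a small (about 2.3 kb) level 0 part plasmid from a hierarchical, modular assembly platform for rapid prototyping of synthetic gene networks in mammalian cells. It is built on the lvl0-5 backbone, the position in that system reserved for 5′ untranslated region parts. Level 0 plasmids of this kind serve as storage vectors for single sequence-verified parts, which are later combined with promoter, coding sequence and 3′ elements to build complete transcription units. The plasmid itself is a bacterial cloning vector and contains no annotated mammalian promoter, reporter or selection marker. It replicates in E. coli from a high-copy ColE1/pUC-type origin and is selected with spectinomycin through an intact aadA gene, with an AmpR (bla) promoter annotated upstream of it. The short annotated fragments of an integrase, a gentamicin acetyltransferase and lacI are too small to be functional and are most likely remnants of the sequences from which the resistance cassette and backbone were derived.

The insert is recorded as a CasE "restriction" site. This most plausibly refers to a recognition sequence for the CRISPR-associated endoribonuclease CasE, which binds and cleaves a specific RNA hairpin. Placed in the 5′ UTR of a transcript, such a site would let CasE expression regulate the mRNA post-transcriptionally, although the record does not describe this mechanism. The automated feature table does not annotate the insert, so its exact position and length are not given, and the cloning sites are listed as unknown. The species field lists human, which probably reflects the intended host rather than the origin of the part. The depositor notes that the plasmid is slightly modified from the published version, with no functional differences.
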