Addgene plasmid #229169: lvl0-5-CaseR
Purpose: lvl 0 5 prime UTR
Depositing lab: Ron Weiss. Depositing organization: Massachusetts Institute of Technology. Publication: A platform for rapid prototyping of synthetic gene networks in mammalian cells. Duportet X, Wroblewska L, Guye P, Li Y, Eyquem J, Rieders J, Rimchala T, Batt G, Weiss R. Nucleic Acids Res. 2014 Dec 1;42(21):13440-51. doi: 10.1093/nar/gku1082. Epub 2014 Nov 5. PubMed 25378321.
Backbone
  Vector backbone: lvl0-5 [backbone]
  Vector type: Synthetic Biology
Growth in bacteria
  Bacterial resistance: Spectinomycin, 50 μg/mL
  Growth temperature: 37°C
  Growth strain: DH5alpha
  Copy number: High Copy
Gene/Insert
  Gene/Insert name: CasE restiction site
  Species: H. sapiens (human)
  Cloning method: Restriction Enzyme; 5′ cloning site Unknown (unknown if destroyed)
Terms and licenses: Academic/Nonprofit Terms; Industry Terms: Not Available to Industry
Depositor comments: This plasmid is slightly modified from the version used in Duportet et al. 2014, but does not have any functional differences.
How to cite: lvl0-5-CaseR was a gift from Ron Weiss (Addgene plasmid # 229169 ; http://n2t.net/addgene:229169 ; RRID:Addgene_229169)
